>Addgene plasmid #222968 | p40651-EFSNS-FMR1_e1-24xms2 | addgene full sequence | sequence record 445043 | Addgene NGS Result
TCAAAATTTTCGGGTTTATTACAGGGACAGCAGAGATCCAGTTTGGACTAGTTAGGTCTTGAAAGGAGTG
GGAATTGGCTCCGGTGCCCGTCAGTGGGCAGAGCGCACATCGCCCACAGTCCCCGAGAAGTTGGGGGGAG
GGGTCGGCAATTGATCCGGTGCCTAGAGAAGGTGGCGCGGGGTAAACTGGGAAAGTGATGTCGTGTACTG
GCTCCGCCTTTTTCCCGAGGGTGGGGGAGAACCGTATATAAGTGCAGTAGTCGCCGTGAACGTTCTTTTT
CGCAACGGGTTTGCCGCCAGAACACAGGGTTTCGGTTTCACTTCCGGTGGAGGGCCGCCTCTGAGCGGGC
GGCGGGCCGACGGCGAGCGCGGGCGGCGGCGGTGACGGAGGCGCCGCTGCCAGGGGGCGTGCGGCAGCGC
GCGGCGGCGGCNGGCGGAGGCGGCGGCGGCGGCGGCGGCGGCGGCGGCGGCTGGGCCTCGAGCGCCCGCA
GCCCACCTCTCGGGGGCGGGCTCCCGGCGCTAGCAGGGCTGAAGAGAAGATGGAGGAGCTGGTGGTGGAA
GTGCGGGGCTCCAATGGCGCTTTCTACAAGGATCCTAAGGTACCTAATTGCCTAGAAAACATGAGGATCA
CCCATGTCTGCAGGTCGACTCTAGAAAACATGAGGATCACCCATGTCTGCAGTATTCCCGGGTTCATTAG
ATCCTAAGGTACCTAATTGCCTAGAAAACATGAGGATCACCCATGTCTGCAGGTCGACTCTAGAAAACAT
GAGGATCACCCATGTCTGCAGTATTCCCGGGTTCATTAGATCCTAAGGTACCTAATTGCCTAGAAAACAT
GAGGATCACCCATGTCTGCAGGTCGACTCYAGAAAACATGAGGATCACCCATGTCTGCAGTATTCCCGGG
TTCATTAGATCCTAAGGTACCTAATTGCCTAGAAAACATGAGGATCACCCATGTCTGCAGGTCGACTCTA
GAAAACATGAGGATCACCCATGTCTGCAGTATTCCCGGGTTCATTAGATCCTAAGGTACCTAATTGCCTA
GAAAACATGAGGATCACCCATGTCTGCAGGTCGACTCTAGAAAACATGAGGATCACCCATGTCTGCAGTA
TTCCCGGGTTCATTAGATCCTAAGGTACCTAATTGCCTAGAAAACATGAGGATCACCCATGTCTGCAGGT
CGACTCYAGAAAACATGAGGATCACCCATGTCTGCAGTATTCCCGGGTTCATTAGATCCTAAGGTACCTA
ATTGCCTAGAAAACATGAGGATCACCCATGTCTGCAGGTCGACTCTAGAAAACATGAGGATCACCCATGT
CTGCAGTATTCCCGGGTTCATTAGATCCTAAGGTACCTAATTGCCTAGAAAACATGAGGATCACCCATGT
CTGCAGGTCGACTCTAGAAAACATGAGGATCACCCATGTCTGCAGTATTCCCGGGTTCATTAGATCCTAA
GGTACCTAATTGCCTAGAAAACATGAGGATCACCCATGTCTGCAGGTCGACTCTAGAAAACATGAGGATC
ACCCATGTCTGCAGTATTCCCGGGTTCATTAGATCCTAAGGTACCTAATTGCCTAGAAAACATGAGGATC
ACCCATGTCTGCAGGTCGACTCTAGAAAACATGAGGATCACCCATGTCTGCAGTATTCCCGGGTTCATTA
GATCCTAAGGTACCTAATTGCCTAGAAAACATGAGGATCACCCATGTCTGCAGGTCGACTCTAGAAAACA
TGAGGATCACCCATGTCTGCAGTATTCCCGGGTTCATTAGATCCTAAGGTACCTAATTGCCTAGAAAACA
TGAGGATCACCCATGTCTGCAGGTCGACTCCAGAAAACATGAGGATCACCCATGTCTGCAGTATTCCCGG
GTTCATTAGATCTGCGCGCGATCGATAGATCCTAATCAACCTCTGGATTACAAAATTTGTGAAAGATTGA
CTGGTATTCTTAACTATGTTGCTCCTTTTACGCTATGTGGATACGCTGCTTTAATGCCTTTGTATCATGC
TATTGCTTCCCGTATGGCTTTCATTTTCTCCTCCTTGTATAAATCCTGGTTGCTGTCTCTTTATGAGGAG
TTGTGGCCCGTTGTCAGGCAACGTGGCGTGGTGTGCACTGTGTTTGCTGACGCAACCCCCACTGGTTGGG
GCATTGCCACCACCTGTCAGCTCCTTTCCGGGACTTTCGCTTTCCCCCTCCCTATTGCCACGGCGGAACT
CATCGCCGCCTGCCTTGCCCGCTGCTGGACAGGGGCTCGGCTGTTGGGCACTGACAATTCCGTGGTGTTG
TCGGGGAAATCATCGTCCTTTCCTTGGCTGCTCGCCTGTGTTGCCACCTGGATTCTGCGCGGGACGTCCT
TCTGCTACGTCCCTTCGGCCCTCAATCCAGCGGACCTTCCTTCCCGCGGCCTGCTGCCGGCTCTGCGGCC
TCTTCCGCGTCTTCGCCTTCGCCCTCAGACGAGTCGGATCTCCCTTTGGGCCGCCTCCCCGCCTGAGATC
CTTTAAGACCAATGACTTACAAGGCAGCTGTAGATCTTAGCCACTTTTTAAAAGAAAAGGGGGGACTGGA
AGGGCTAATTCACTCCCAACGAAGACAAGATCTGCTTTTTGCTTGTACTGGGTCTCTCTGGTTAGACCAG
ATCTGAGCCTGGGAGCTCTCTGGCTAACTAGGGAACCCACTGCTTAAGCCTCAATAAAGCTTGCCTTGAG
TGCTTCAAGTAGTGTGTGCCCGTCTGTTGTGTGACTCTGGTAACTAGAGATCCCTCAGACCCTTTTAGTC
AGTGTGGAAAATCTCTAGCAGTAGTAGTTCATGTCATCTTATTATTCAGTATTTATAACTTGCAAAGAAA
TGAATATCAGAGAGTGAGAGGCCCGGGTTAATTAAGGAAAGGGCTAGATCATTCTTGAAGACGAAAGGGC
CTCGTGATACGCCTATTTTTATAGGTTAATGTCATGATAATAATGGTTTCTTAGACGTCAGGTGGCACTT
TTCGGGGAAATGTGCGCGGAACCCCTATTTGTTTATTTTTCTAAATACATTCAAATATGTATCCGCTCAT
GAGACAATAACCCTGATAAATGCTTCAATAATATTGAAAAAGGAAGAGTATGAGTATTCAACATTTCCGT
GTCGCCCTTATTCCCTTTTTTGCGGCATTTTGCCTTCCTGTTTTTGCTCACCCAGAAACGCTGGTGAAAG
TAAAAGATGCTGAAGATCAGTTGGGTGCACGAGTGGGTTACATCGAACTGGATCTCAACAGCGGTAAGAT
CCTTGAGAGTTTTCGCCCCGAAGAACGTTTTCCAATGATGAGCACTTTTAAAGTTCTGCTATGTGGCGCG
GTATTATCCCGTGTTGACGCCGGGCAAGAGCAACTCGGTCGCCGCATACACTATTCTCAGAATGACTTGG
TTGAGTACTCACCAGTCACAGAAAAGCATCTTACGGATGGCATGACAGTAAGAGAATTATGCAGTGCTGC
CATAACCATGAGTGATAACACTGCGGCCAACTTACTTCTGACAACGATCGGAGGACCGAAGGAGCTAACC
GCTTTTTTGCACAACATGGGGGATCATGTAACTCGCCTTGATCGTTGGGAACCGGAGCTGAATGAAGCCA
TACCAAACGACGAGCGTGACACCACGATGCCTGTAGCAATGGCAACAACGTTGCGCAAACTATTAACTGG
CGAACTACTTACTCTAGCTTCCCGGCAACAATTAATAGACTGGATGGAGGCGGATAAAGTTGCAGGACCA
CTTCTGCGCTCGGCCCTTCCGGCTGGCTGGTTTATTGCTGATAAATCTGGAGCCGGTGAGCGTGGGTCTC
GCGGTATCATTGCAGCACTGGGGCCAGATGGTAAGCCCTCCCGTATCGTAGTTATCTACACGACGGGGAG
TCAGGCAACTATGGATGAACGAAATAGACAGATCGCTGAGATAGGTGCCTCACTGATTAAGCATTGGTAA
CTGTCAGACCAAGTTTACTCATATATACTTTAGATTGATTTAAAACTTCATTTTTAATTTAAAAGGATCT
AGGTGAAGATCCTTTTTGATAATCTCATGACCAAAATCCCTTAACGTGAGTTTTCGTTCCACTGAGCGTC
AGACCCCGTAGAAAAGATCAAAGGATCTTCTTGAGATCCTTTTTTTCTGCGCGTAATCTGCTGCTTGCAA
ACAAAAAAACCACCGCTACCAGCGGTGGTTTGTTTGCCGGATCAAGAGCTACCAACTCTTTTTCCGAAGG
TAACTGGCTTCAGCAGAGCGCAGATACCAAATACTGTTCTTCTAGTGTAGCCGTAGTTAGGCCACCACTT
CAAGAACTCTGTAGCACCGCCTACATACCTCGCTCTGCTAATCCTGTTACCAGTGGCTGCTGCCAGTGGC
GATAAGTCGTGTCTTACCGGGTTGGACTCAAGACGATAGTTACCGGATAAGGCGCAGCGGTCGGGCTGAA
CGGGGGGTTCGTGCACACAGCCCAGCTTGGAGCGAACGACCTACACCGAACTGAGATACCTACAGCGTGA
GCTATGAGAAAGCGCCACGCTTCCCGAAGGGAGAAAGGCGGACAGGTATCCGGTAAGCGGCAGGGTCGGA
ACAGGAGAGCGCACGAGGGAGCTTCCAGGGGGAAACGCCTGGTATCTTTATAGTCCTGTCGGGTTTCGCC
ACCTCTGACTTGAGCGTCGATTTTTGTGATGCTCGTCAGGGGGGCGGAGCCTATGGAAAAACGCCAGCAA
CGCGGCCTTTTTACGGTTCCTGGCCTTTTGCTGGCCTTTTGCTCACATGTTCTTTCCTGCGTTATCCCCT
GATTCTGTGGATAACCGTATTACCGCCTTTGAGTGAGCTGATACCGCTCGCCGCAGCCGAACGACCGAGC
GCAGCGAGTCAGTGAGCGAGGAAGCGGAAGAGCGCCCAATACGCAAACCGCCTCTCCCCGCGCGTTGGCC
GATTCATTAATGCAGCAAGCTCATGGCTGACTAATTTTTTTTATTTATGCAGAGGCCGAGGCCGCCTCGG
CCTCTGAGCTATTCCAGAAGTAGTGAGGAGGCTTTTTTGGAGGCCTAGGCTTTTGCAAAAAGCTCCCCGT
GGCACGACAGGTTTCCCGACTGGAAAGCGGGCAGTGAGCGCAACGCAATTAATGTGAGTTAGCTCACTCA
TTAGGCACCCCAGGCTTTACACTTTATGCTTCCGGCTCGTATGTTGTGTGGAATTGTGAGCGGATAACAA
TTTCACACAGGAAACAGCTATGACATGATTACGAATTTCACAAATAAAGCATTTTTTTCACTGCATTCTA
GTTGTGGTTTGTCCAAACTCATCAATGTATCTTATCATGTCTGGATCAACTGGATAACTCAAGCTAACCA
AAATCATCCCAAACTTCCCACCCCATACCCTATTACCACTGCCAATTACCTGTGGTTTCATTTACTCTAA
ACCTGTGATTCCTCTGAATTATTTTCATTTTAAAGAAATTGTATTTGTTAAATATGTACTACAAACTTAG
TAGTTGGAAGGGCTAATTCACTCCCAAAGAAGACAAGATATCCTTGATCTGTGGATCTACCACACACAAG
GCTACTTCCCTGATTAGCAGAACTACACACCAGGGCCAGGGGTCAGATATCCACTGACCTTTGGATGGTG
CTACAAGCTAGTACCAGTTGAGCCAGATAAGGTAGAAGAGGCCAATAAAGGAGAGAACACCAGCTTGTTA
CACCCTGTGAGCCTGCATGGGATGGATGACCCGGAGAGAGAAGTGTTAGAGTGGAGGTTTGACAGCCGCC
TAGCATTTCATCACGTGGCCCGAGAGCTGCATCCGGAGTACTTCAAGAACTGCTGATATCGAGCTTGCTA
CAAGGGACTTTCCGCTGGGGACTTTCCAGGGAGGCGTGGCCTGGGCGGGACTGGGGAGTGGCGAGCCCTC
AGATCCTGCATATAAGCAGCTGCTTTTTGCCTGTACTGGGTCTCTCTGGTTAGACCAGATCTGAGCCTGG
GAGCTCTCTGGCTAACTAGGGAACCCACTGCTTAAGCCTCAATAAAGCTTGCCTTGAGTGCTTCAAGTAG
TGTGTGCCCGTCTGTTGTGTGACTCTGGTAACTAGAGATCCCTCAGACCCTTTTAGTCAGTGTGGAAAAT
CTCTAGCAGTGGCGCCCGAACAGGGACTTGAAAGCGAAAGGGAAACCAGAGGAGCTCTCTCGACGCAGGA
CTCGGCTTGCTGAAGCGCGCACGGCAAGAGGCGAGGGGCGGCGACTGGTGAGTACGCCAAAAATTTTGAC
TAGCGGAGGCTAGAAGGAGAGAGATGGGTGCGAGAGCGTCAGTATTAAGCGGGGGAGAATTAGATCGCGA
TGGGAAAAAATTCGGTTAAGGCCAGGGGGAAAGAAAAAATATAAATTAAAACATATAGTATGGGCAAGCA
GGGAGCTAGAACGATTCGCAGTTAATCCTGGCCTGTTAGAAACATCAGAAGGCTGTAGACAAATACTGGG
ACAGCTACAACCATCCCTTCAGACAGGATCAGAAGAACTTAGATCATTATATAATACAGTAGCAACCCTC
TATTGTGTGCATCAAAGGATAGAGATAAAAGACACCAAGGAAGCTTTAGACAAGATAGAGGAAGAGCAAA
ACAAAAGTAAGACCACCGCACAGCAAGCGGCCGGCCGCTGATCTTCAGACCTGGAGGAGGAGATATGAGG
GACAATTGGAGAAGTGAATTATATAAATATAAAGTAGTAAAAATTGAACCATTAGGAGTAGCACCCACCA
AGGCAAAGAGAAGAGTGGTGCAGAGAGAAAAAAGAGCAGTGGGAATAGGAGCTTTGTTCCTTGGGTTCTT
GGGAGCAGCAGGAAGCACTATGGGCGCAGCGTCAATGACGCTGACGGTACAGGCCAGACAATTATTGTCT
GGTATAGTGCAGCAGCAGAACAATTTGCTGAGGGCTATTGAGGCGCAACAGCATCTGTTGCAACTCACAG
TCTGGGGCATCAAGCAGCTCCAGGCAAGAATCCTGGCTGTGGAAAGATACCTAAAGGATCAACAGCTCCT
GGGGATTTGGGGTTGCTCTGGAAAACTCATTTGCACCACTGCTGTGCCTTGGAATGCTAGTTGGAGTAAT
AAATCTCTGGAACAGATTTGGAATCACACGACCTGGATGGAGTGGGACAGAGAAATTAACAATTACACAA
GCTTAATACACTCCTTAATTGAAGAATCGCAAAACCAGCAAGAAAAGAATGAACAAGAATTATTGGAATT
AGATAAATGGGCAAGTTTGTGGAATTGGTTTAACATAACAAATTGGCTGTGGTATATAAAATTATTCATA
ATGATAGTAGGAGGCTTGGTAGGTTTAAGAATAGTTTTTGCTGTACTTTCTATAGTGAATAGAGTTAGGC
AGGGATATTCACCATTATCGTTTCAGACCCACCTCCCAACCCCGAGGGGACCCGACAGGCCCGAAGGAAT
AGAAGAAGAAGGTGGAGAGAGAGACAGAGACAGATCCATTCGATTAGTGAACGGATCTCGACGGTATCGC
CGAATTCACAAATGGCAGTATTCATCCACAATTTTAAAAGAAAAGGGGGGATTGGGGGGTACAGTGCAGG
GGAAAGAATAGTAGACATAATAGCAACAGACATACAAACTAAAGAATTACAAAAACAAATTACAAAAAT
Features (pLannotate 1.2.2; 47 found; start..end, strand, type, name):
     53..70      +  CDS            small t antigen (fragment): SV40 (simian virus 40) small t antigen
     96..307     +  promoter       EF-1α core promoter: core promoter for human elongation factor EF-1α
    437..456     +  promoter       chicken β-actin promoter (fragment): contains a 21-bp deletion relative to the standard chicken β-actin promoter
    619..637     +  misc_RNA       MS2 stem loop: stem loop that binds the bacteriophage MS2 coat protein
    658..676     +  misc_RNA       MS2 stem loop: stem loop that binds the bacteriophage MS2 coat protein
    728..746     +  misc_RNA       MS2 stem loop: stem loop that binds the bacteriophage MS2 coat protein
    767..785     +  misc_RNA       MS2 stem loop: stem loop that binds the bacteriophage MS2 coat protein
    837..855     +  misc_RNA       MS2 stem loop: stem loop that binds the bacteriophage MS2 coat protein
    876..894     +  misc_RNA       MS2 stem loop: stem loop that binds the bacteriophage MS2 coat protein
    946..964     +  misc_RNA       MS2 stem loop: stem loop that binds the bacteriophage MS2 coat protein
    985..1003    +  misc_RNA       MS2 stem loop: stem loop that binds the bacteriophage MS2 coat protein
   1055..1073    +  misc_RNA       MS2 stem loop: stem loop that binds the bacteriophage MS2 coat protein
   1094..1112    +  misc_RNA       MS2 stem loop: stem loop that binds the bacteriophage MS2 coat protein
   1164..1182    +  misc_RNA       MS2 stem loop: stem loop that binds the bacteriophage MS2 coat protein
   1203..1221    +  misc_RNA       MS2 stem loop: stem loop that binds the bacteriophage MS2 coat protein
   1273..1291    +  misc_RNA       MS2 stem loop: stem loop that binds the bacteriophage MS2 coat protein
   1312..1330    +  misc_RNA       MS2 stem loop: stem loop that binds the bacteriophage MS2 coat protein
   1382..1400    +  misc_RNA       MS2 stem loop: stem loop that binds the bacteriophage MS2 coat protein
   1421..1439    +  misc_RNA       MS2 stem loop: stem loop that binds the bacteriophage MS2 coat protein
   1491..1509    +  misc_RNA       MS2 stem loop: stem loop that binds the bacteriophage MS2 coat protein
   1530..1548    +  misc_RNA       MS2 stem loop: stem loop that binds the bacteriophage MS2 coat protein
   1600..1618    +  misc_RNA       MS2 stem loop: stem loop that binds the bacteriophage MS2 coat protein
   1639..1657    +  misc_RNA       MS2 stem loop: stem loop that binds the bacteriophage MS2 coat protein
   1709..1727    +  misc_RNA       MS2 stem loop: stem loop that binds the bacteriophage MS2 coat protein
   1748..1766    +  misc_RNA       MS2 stem loop: stem loop that binds the bacteriophage MS2 coat protein
   1818..1836    +  misc_RNA       MS2 stem loop: stem loop that binds the bacteriophage MS2 coat protein
   1857..1875    +  misc_RNA       MS2 stem loop: stem loop that binds the bacteriophage MS2 coat protein
   1924..2512    +  misc_feature   WPRE: woodchuck hepatitis virus posttranscriptional regulatory element
   2520..2585    +  CDS            nef (fragment): NEF_HV1Z2 - Experimental evidence at protein level: Swiss-Prot protein existence level 1. Extracellular Nef protein targets CD4(+) T-lymphocytes for apoptosis by interacting with CXCR4 surface receptors. From Human immunodeficiency virus type 1 group M subtype D (isolate Z2/CDC-Z34) (HIV-1).
   2587..2820    +  LTR            3' LTR (ΔU3): self-inactivating 3' long terminal repeat (LTR) from HIV-1
   3025..3129    +  promoter       AmpR promoter: bla
   3130..3990    +  CDS            AmpR: β-lactamase; bla; confers resistance to ampicillin, carbenicillin, and related antibiotics
   4161..4749    +  rep_origin     ori: high-copy-number ColE1/pMB1/pBR322/pUC origin of replication
   4932..4986    +  CDS            lacI (fragment): lac repressor; lacI; The lac repressor binds to the lac operator to inhibit transcription in E. coli. This inhibition can be relieved by adding lactose or isopropyl-β-D-thiogalactopyranoside (IPTG).
   4992..5085    +  rep_origin     SV40 ori (fragment): SV40 origin of replication
   5110..5147    +  CDS            lacI (fragment): lac repressor; lacI; The lac repressor binds to the lac operator to inhibit transcription in E. coli. This inhibition can be relieved by adding lactose or isopropyl-β-D-thiogalactopyranoside (IPTG).
   5160..5181    +  protein_bind   CAP binding site: CAP binding activates transcription in the presence of cAMP. E. coli catabolite activator protein
   5196..5226    +  promoter       lac promoter: promoter for the E. coli lac operon
   5234..5250    +  protein_bind   lac operator: The lac repressor binds to the lac operator to inhibit transcription in E. coli. This inhibition can be relieved by adding lactose or isopropyl-β-D-thiogalactopyranoside (IPTG). lac repressor encoded by lacI
   5284..5367    +  polyA_signal   SV40 poly(A) signal (fragment): SV40 polyadenylation signal
   5534..5863    +  CDS            nef (fragment): NEF_HV1BR - Experimental evidence at protein level: Swiss-Prot protein existence level 1. Extracellular Nef protein targets CD4(+) T-lymphocytes for apoptosis by interacting with CXCR4 surface receptors (PubMed:14990729). From Human immunodeficiency virus type 1 group M subtype B (isolate BRU/LAI) (HIV-1).
   5911..6168    +  LTR            5' LTR (truncated): truncated 5' long terminal repeat (LTR) from HIV-1
   6215..6340    +  misc_feature   HIV-1 Ψ: packaging signal of human immunodeficiency virus type 1
   6324..6662    +  CDS            HIV-1 gag (fragment): gag protein from human immunodeficiency virus 1; gag
   6837..7070    +  misc_feature   RRE: The Rev response element (RRE) of HIV-1 allows for Rev-dependent mRNA export from the nucleus to the cytoplasm.
   7447..7547    +  CDS            Rev (fragment): human immunodeficiency virus 1 (HIV-1) Rev protein; rev; enhances nuclear export of unspliced and incompletely spliced viral mRNAs
   7592..10      +  misc_feature   cPPT/CTS (across the origin): central polypurine tract and central termination sequence of HIV-1
