[The description below was written by a language model from this plasmid's Addgene catalogue record and pLannotate feature annotations shown in this document.]
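Description:
p40651-EFSNS-FMR1_e1-24xms2 is a 7.7 kb mammalian expression plasmid derived from the phage-cmv-cfp-24xms2 backbone, a lentiviral-format MS2 reporter vector. It is catalogued simply as a mammalian expression construct, but the feature table shows a full HIV-1 transfer-vector architecture. This comprises a truncated 5' LTR, the Ψ packaging signal with a gag fragment, the RRE for Rev-dependent nuclear export, a cPPT/CTS, a WPRE and a self-inactivating ΔU3 3' LTR. The plasmid could therefore in principle be packaged into lentiviral particles as well as transfected directly. In bacteria it is maintained through a high-copy ColE1/pUC-type origin and selected with ampicillin via the β-lactamase gene. It is grown in a recombination-tolerant strain, which suits a plasmid carrying LTRs and highly repetitive arrays.

The payload is driven by an EF-1α core promoter (the "EFSNS" of the name). As the name implies, this appears to replace the CMV promoter and CFP cassette of the parent vector. Downstream lies the human FMR1 5' UTR and exon 1, carrying a CGG repeat tract recorded as 31 repeats. The annotation software did not label this insert. It presumably occupies the unannotated stretch between the promoter and the stem loops, where a short "chicken β-actin promoter" hit is probably a spurious match to GC-rich sequence. It is followed by 24 MS2 stem loops, each bound by the bacteriophage MS2 coat protein, and then the WPRE, which enhances transcript stability and expression.

When co-expressed with a fluorescently tagged MS2 coat protein, the transcript can be visualised in living cells. This lets the plasmid serve as an mRNA reporter for how the intact FMR1 5' UTR and its CGG repeats affect mRNA localisation, for example in developing neurons.
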