Addgene plasmid #222968: p40651-EFSNS-FMR1_e1-24xms2
Purpose: MS2 mRNA reporter with intact FMR1 5' UTR and exon 1 sequence
Depositing lab: Xinyu Zhao. Depositing organization: University of Wisconsin, Madison. Publication: CGG repeats in the human FMR1 gene regulate mRNA localization and cellular stress in developing neurons. Sirois CL, Guo Y, Li M, Wolkoff NE, Korabelnikov T, Sandoval S, Lee J, Shen M, Contractor A, Sousa AMM, Bhattacharyya A, Zhao X. Cell Rep. 2024 Jun 11;43(6):114330. doi: 10.1016/j.celrep.2024.114330. PubMed 38865241.
Backbone
  Vector backbone: phage-cmv-cfp-24xms2
  Backbone manufacturer: Robert Singer (Addgene #40651)
  Vector type: Mammalian Expression
Growth in bacteria
  Bacterial resistance: Ampicillin, 100 μg/mL
  Growth temperature: 37°C
  Growth strain: NEB Stable
  Copy number: High Copy
Gene/Insert
  Gene/Insert name: FMR1-31CGG 5' UTR and exon1
  Species: H. sapiens (human)
  Cloning method: Gibson Cloning
Terms and licenses: Academic/Nonprofit Terms; Industry Terms: Not Available to Industry
How to cite: p40651-EFSNS-FMR1_e1-24xms2 was a gift from Xinyu Zhao (Addgene plasmid # 222968 ; http://n2t.net/addgene:222968 ; RRID:Addgene_222968)
